Addgene plasmid #29285: pEMS1650
Purpose: Expression of the reporter gene was not detected in the brain and eye using LacZ.
Depositing lab: Elizabeth Simpson. Depositing organization: University of British Columbia. Publication: A regulatory toolbox of MiniPromoters to drive selective expression in the brain. Portales-Casamar E, Swanson DJ, Liu L, de Leeuw CN, Banks KG, Ho Sui SJ, Fulton DL, Ali J, Amirabbasi M, Arenillas DJ, Babyak N, Black SF, Bonaguro RJ, Brauer E, Candido TR, Castellarin M, Chen J, Chen Y, Cheng JC, Chopra V, Docking TR, Dreolini L, D'Souza CA, Flynn EK, Glenn R, Hatakka K, Hearty TG, Imanian B, Jiang S, Khorasan-zadeh S, Komljenovic I, Laprise S, Liao NY, Lim JS, Lithwick S, Liu F, Liu J, Lu M, McConechy M, McLeod AJ, Milisavljevic M, Mis J, O'Connor K, Palma B, Palmquist DL, Schmouth JF, Swanson MI, Tam B, Ticoll A, Turner JL, Varhol R, Vermeulen J, Watkins RF, Wilson G, Wong BK, Wong SH, Wong TY, Yang GS, Ypsilanti AR, Jones SJ, Holt RA, Goldowitz D, Wasserman WW, Simpson EM. Proc Natl Acad Sci U S A. 2010 Sep 21. 107(38):16589-94. 10.1073/pnas.1009158107 PubMed 20807748.
Backbone
  Vector backbone: pEMS1313
  Backbone size w/o insert (bp): 18843
  Vector type: Pleiades Promoter Project [sic, Pleaides Plieades]
Growth in bacteria
  Bacterial resistance: Ampicillin, 100 μg/mL
  Growth temperature: 37°C
  Growth strain: DH5alpha
  Growth instructions: DH10B
  Copy number: High Copy
Gene/Insert
  Gene/Insert name: Ple178 (alt names: RGS16; regulator of G-protein signaling 16)
  Species: H. sapiens (human)
  Insert size (bp): 863
  Entrez Gene: RGS16 (a.k.a. A28-RGS14, A28-RGS14P, RGS-R)
  Tag / fusion protein: Intron-LacZ-NLS (C terminal on backbone)
  Cloning method: Restriction Enzyme; 5′ cloning site FseI (unknown if destroyed); 3′ cloning site AscI (unknown if destroyed)
  Sequencing primers: 5′ Unknown
Terms and licenses: Academic/Nonprofit Terms; Industry Terms
How to cite: pEMS1650 was a gift from Elizabeth Simpson (Addgene plasmid # 29285 ; http://n2t.net/addgene:29285 ; RRID:Addgene_29285)
