[The description below was written by a language model from this plasmid's Addgene catalogue record.]
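Description:
pEMS1650 is a Pleiades Promoter Project reporter plasmid built on the large pEMS1313 backbone (about 18.8 kb without insert). It is maintained in E. coli as a high-copy plasmid under ampicillin selection. No feature table accompanies the catalogue entry, so the origin of replication and any other backbone elements, such as sequences used for delivery into mammalian cells or mice, are not stated and cannot be described here.

The insert is Ple178, an 863 bp human MiniPromoter designed from regulatory sequence of RGS16 (regulator of G-protein signaling 16). It was cloned by restriction digest between FseI and AscI sites. It is a candidate promoter rather than a coding sequence, so the "tag" listed in the record is really the reporter cassette carried on the backbone downstream of the cloning site: an intron followed by lacZ with a nuclear localization signal. In this arrangement the MiniPromoter is meant to drive transcription of the reporter. The intron is a standard addition that generally improves expression of transgenes, and the NLS concentrates β-galactosidase in the nucleus so that stained cells can be distinguished individually.

The construct belongs to a collection of compact human promoters tested for selective expression in brain regions and cell types. For this design the recorded outcome is negative: lacZ reporter expression was not detected in the brain or eye. pEMS1650 is therefore mainly useful as a documented negative result for this RGS16-derived element, or as a starting point for redesigning it, rather than as a validated tool for driving expression.
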