>Addgene plasmid #29285 | pEMS1650 | addgene partial sequence | sequence record 34638 | 29285 with M13pUC-fwd (5' CCCAGTCACGACGTTGTAAAACG 3')
AAGTGGATGTCAGTAAGACCAATAGGTGCCTATCAGAAACGCAAGAGTCTTCTCTGTCTCGACAAGCCCA
GTTTCTATTGGTCTCCTTAAACCTGTCTTGTAACCTTGATACTTACGGCGCGCCCGCAGGGCAGCACGTA
GTAGGCAGGATGGTGGCAGGCTCCAGGAGGCTCCGCGTGCGCCAGGAAGCAAAGGCGCGGTAGCAGGTGC
TAGTCAACTGCGGTTGGGTTTAGCAGCCTGCAAGCGCCCAGACTGAGCGGCCGCTGCTTTAAATCCCCTC
GGAGGAGCGGGGCGGGGCTGGGCACTGCTGACCAATCGGAGGGTGGGGCTGGGCGCTGAGAAGGCGGAGG
CGGGGCCCGCAGCCAGACTGGGCCGGGTGCAACTTTCGCGGCAACTGGAGCACGCGGAGCTGCACCCTCC
GCCCAGAGGACGCCGCGTGTGGAAGGAAAAGCGGCAAGAGAATTGGCACGGGGATGAGACGTGCACACCC
AGTTTCCTAGGGAAAAGTACCTGCCGACCTCTAGTAACAGCAGGAAAGTCACGCAGCGGTGTCGTGTTGA
GAGAGTTTGCACGGGGGTGGTGGGTCTGG
